Addgene plasmid #130806: pMSCVbsd-PPARDaa1-421
Purpose: Vector encoding PPARD cDNA for retroviral transduction
Depositing lab: Till Adhikary. Depositing organization: Philipps-Universitaet Marburg. Publication: PPARbeta/delta recruits NCOR and regulates transcription reinitiation of ANGPTL4. Legrand N, Bretscher CL, Zielke S, Wilke B, Daude M, Fritz B, Diederich WE, Adhikary T. Nucleic Acids Res. 2019 Oct 10;47(18):9573-9591. doi: 10.1093/nar/gkz685. PubMed 31428774.
Backbone
  Vector backbone: pMSCVbsd
  Vector type: Retroviral
  Selectable markers: Blasticidin
Growth in bacteria
  Bacterial resistance: Ampicillin, 100 μg/mL
  Growth temperature: 37°C
  Growth strain: NEB Stable
  Copy number: High Copy
Gene/Insert
  Gene/Insert name: PPARD aa1-421
  Species: H. sapiens (human)
  Mutation: deletion aa 422-441
  Entrez Gene: PPARD (a.k.a. FAAR, NR1C2, NUC1, NUCI, NUCII, PPARB)
  Cloning method: Restriction Enzyme; 5′ cloning site BglII (destroyed during cloning); 3′ cloning site XhoI (not destroyed)
  Sequencing primers: 5′ pMSCVseqfw (CCCTTGAACCTCCTCGTTCGACC); 3′ pMSCVseqrv (GAGACGTGCTACTTCCATTTGTC)
Terms and licenses: Academic/Nonprofit Terms; Industry Terms: Not Available to Industry
Depositor comments: Generated by PCR mutagenesis. Please visit https://www.biorxiv.org/content/10.1101/525576v2 for BioRxiv preprint.
How to cite: pMSCVbsd-PPARDaa1-421 was a gift from Till Adhikary (Addgene plasmid # 130806 ; http://n2t.net/addgene:130806 ; RRID:Addgene_130806)
