[The description below was written by a language model from this plasmid's Addgene catalogue record and pLannotate feature annotations shown in this document.]
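Description:
pMSCVbsd-PPARDaa1-421 is a gammaretroviral expression vector built on the pMSCVbsd backbone (murine stem cell virus type) for stable delivery of a truncated human PPARD cDNA into mammalian cells. In bacteria it is maintained through a high-copy ColE1/pUC-type origin and selected with ampicillin via the β-lactamase gene. The remaining bacterial annotations (fragments of lacI, lacZα, rop, bom and the tetracycline resistance gene, plus a lac promoter/operator) are backbone remnants with no evident functional role.

The viral cassette begins with a 5' LTR from murine embryonic stem cell virus, followed by the Ψ packaging signal and a truncated gag segment lacking its start codon, which together allow the genomic RNA to be packaged efficiently when viral proteins are supplied in trans by a packaging cell line. No separate promoter precedes the insert, so PPARD is presumably transcribed from the 5' LTR. The insert encodes amino acids 1–421 of PPARβ/δ, a ligand-activated nuclear receptor. The C-terminal residues 422–441 were removed by PCR mutagenesis, and the fragment was cloned between a BglII site (destroyed) and an XhoI site. No epitope tag or reporter is annotated. The annotated PPARD feature is slightly longer than 421 codons would require, most likely an artefact of automated annotation. Downstream, a mouse PGK promoter drives blasticidin S deaminase, permitting blasticidin selection of transduced cells, and the cassette ends in a 3' LTR. The annotation tool labels this LTR as ΔU3 self-inactivating fragments, but this may simply reflect partial matching.

The construct is intended for retroviral transduction to express a C-terminal deletion mutant of PPARD. The associated study concerns corepressor recruitment by PPARβ/δ and its transcriptional regulation of ANGPTL4.
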