Features (pLannotate 1.2.2; 20 found; start..end, strand, type, name):
      1..517     +  LTR            5' LTR: 5' long terminal repeat from murine embryonic stem cell virus
    581..922     +  misc_feature   MESV Ψ: packaging signal of murine embryonic stem cell virus
    989..1405    +  CDS            gag (truncated): truncated Moloney murine leukemia virus (MMLV) gag gene lacking the start codon
   1482..2804    +  CDS            PPARD: PPARD_HUMAN - Also known as NR1C2, PPARB. Experimental evidence at protein level: Swiss-Prot protein existence level 1. Ligand-activated transcription factor. Receptor that binds peroxisome proliferators such as hypolipidemic drugs and fatty acids. Has a preference for poly-unsaturated fatty acids, such as gamma- linoleic acid and eicosapentanoic acid. Once activated by a ligand, the receptor binds to promoter elements of target genes. Regulates the peroxisomal beta-oxidation pathway of fatty acids. Functions as transcription activator for the acyl-CoA oxidase gene. Decreases expression of NPC
   2955..3454    +  promoter       PGK promoter: mouse phosphoglycerate kinase 1 promoter
   3475..3873    +  CDS            BSD: blasticidin S deaminase; Aspergillus terreus BSD; confers resistance to blasticidin
   3918..3952    +  LTR            3' LTR (ΔU3) (fragment): self-inactivating 3' long terminal repeat (LTR) from Moloney murine leukemia virus
   3949..4243    +  LTR            3' LTR (ΔU3) (fragment): self-inactivating 3' long terminal repeat (LTR) from Moloney murine leukemia virus
   4405..4421    -  protein_bind   lac operator: The lac repressor binds to the lac operator to inhibit transcription in E. coli. This inhibition can be relieved by adding lactose or isopropyl-β-D-thiogalactopyranoside (IPTG). lac repressor encoded by lacI
   4429..4459    -  promoter       lac promoter: promoter for the E. coli lac operon
   4474..4495    -  protein_bind   CAP binding site: CAP binding activates transcription in the presence of cAMP. E. coli catabolite activator protein
   4508..4600    -  CDS            lacI (fragment): lac repressor; lacI; The lac repressor binds to the lac operator to inhibit transcription in E. coli. This inhibition can be relieved by adding lactose or isopropyl-β-D-thiogalactopyranoside (IPTG).
   4783..5371    -  rep_origin     ori: high-copy-number ColE1/pMB1/pBR322/pUC origin of replication
   5542..6402    -  CDS            AmpR: β-lactamase; bla; confers resistance to ampicillin, carbenicillin, and related antibiotics
   6403..6507    -  promoter       AmpR promoter: bla
   6602..6637    +  CDS            rop (fragment): Rop protein, which maintains plasmids at low copy number; rop
   6739..6838    +  misc_feature   bom (fragment): basis of mobility region from pBR322
   6844..6993    -  CDS            lacZα (fragment): LacZα fragment of β-galactosidase; lacZ fragment
   6993..7194    -  CDS            TcR (fragment): tetracycline efflux protein; tet; confers resistance to tetracycline
   7195..7293    +  CDS            env (fragment): murine leukemia virus gPr80 envelope polyprotein precursor; env; proteolytically cleaved into gp70SU and p15TM subunits
>Addgene plasmid #130806 | pMSCVbsd-PPARDaa1-421 | addgene full sequence | sequence record 255700 | Addgene NGS Result
AATGAAAGACCCCACCTGTAGGTTTGGCAAGCTAGCTTAAGTAACGCCATTTTGCAAGGCATGGAAAATA
CATAACTGAGAATAGAGAAGTTCAGATCAAGGTTAGGAACAGAGAGACAGCAGAATATGGGCCAAACAGG
ATATCTGTGGTAAGCAGTTCCTGCCCCGGCTCAGGGCCAAGAACAGATGGTCCCCAGATGCGGTCCCGCC
CTCAGCAGTTTCTAGAGAACCATCAGATGTTTCCAGGGTGCCCCAAGGACCTGAAATGACCCTGTGCCTT
ATTTGAACTAACCAATCAGTTCGCTTCTCGCTTCTGTTCGCGCGCTTCTGCTCCCCGAGCTCAATAAAAG
AGCCCACAACCCCTCACTCGGCGCGCCAGTCCTCCGATAGACTGCGTCGCCCGGGTACCCGTATTCCCAA
TAAAGCCTCTTGCTGTTTGCATCCGAATCGTGGACTCGCTGATCCTTGGGAGGGTCTCCTCAGATTGATT
GACTGCCCACCTCGGGGGTCTTTCATTTGGAGGTTCCACCGAGATTTGGAGACCCCTGCCCAGGGACCAC
CGACCCCCCCGCCGGGAGGTAAGCTGGCCAGCGGTCGTTTCGTGTCTGTCTCTGTCTTTGTGCGTGTTTG
TGCCGGCATCTAATGTTTGCGCCTGCGTCTGTACTAGTTAGCTAACTAGCTCTGTATCTGGCGGACCCGT
GGTGGAACTGACGAGTTCTGAACACCCGGCCGCAACCCTGGGAGACGTCCCAGGGACTTTGGGGGCCGTT
TTTGTGGCCCGACCTGAGGAAGGGAGTCGATGTGGAATCCGACCCCGTCAGGATATGTGGTTCTGGTAGG
AGACGAGAACCTAAAACAGTTCCCGCCTCCGTCTGAATTTTTGCTTTCGGTTTGGAACCGAAGCCGCGCG
TCTTGTCTGCTGCAGCGCTGCAGCATCGTTCTGTGTTGTCTCTGTCTGACTGTGTTTCTGTATTTGTCTG
AAAATTAGGGCCAGACTGTTACCACTCCCTTAAGTTTGACCTTAGGTCACTGGAAAGATGTCGAGCGGAT
CGCTCACAACCAGTCGGTAGATGTCAAGAAGAGACGTTGGGTTACCTTCTGCTCTGCAGAATGGCCAACC
TTTAACGTCGGATGGCCGCGAGACGGCACCTTTAACCGAGACCTCATCACCCAGGTTAAGATCAAGGTCT
TTTCACCTGGCCCGCATGGACACCCAGACCAGGTCCCCTACATCGTGACCTGGGAAGCCTTGGCTTTTGA
CCCCCCTCCCTGGGTCAAGCCCTTTGTACACCCTAAGCCTCCGCCTCCTCTTCCTCCATCCGCCCCGTCT
CTCCCCCTTGAACCTCCTCGTTCGACCCCGCCTCGATCCTCCCTTTATCCAGCCCTCACTCCTTCTCTAG
GCGCCGGAATTAGATCCACTAGTAACGGCCGCCAGTGTGCTGGAATTCGCCCTTAGGTGTGGCGCCGAGG
GGAGATCAGCCATGGAGCAGCCACAGGAGGAAGCCCCTGAGGTCCGGGAAGAGGAGGAGAAAGAGGAAGT
GGCAGAGGCAGAAGGAGCCCCAGAGCTCAATGGGGGACCACAGCATGCACTTCCTTCCAGCAGCTACACA
GACCTCTCCCGGAGCTCCTCGCCACCCTCACTGCTGGACCAACTGCAGATGGGCTGTGACGGGGCCTCAT
GCGGCAGCCTCAACATGGAGTGCCGGGTGTGCGGGGACAAGGCATCGGGCTTCCACTACGGTGTTCATGC
ATGTGAGGGGTGCAAGGGCTTCTTCCGTCGTACGATCCGCATGAAGCTGGAGTACGAGAAGTGTGAGCGC
AGCTGCAAGATTCAGAAGAAGAACCGCAACAAGTGCCAGTACTGCCGCTTCCAGAAGTGCCTGGCACTGG
GCATGTCACACAACGCTATCCGTTTTGGTCGGATGCCGGAGGCTGAGAAGAGGAAGCTGGTGGCAGGGCT
GACTGCAAACGAGGGGAGCCAGTACAACCCACAGGTGGCCGACCTGAAGGCCTTCTCCAAGCACATCTAC
AATGCCTACCTGAAAAACTTCAACATGACCAAAAAGAAGGCCCGCAGCATCCTCACCGGCAAAGCCAGCC
ACACGGCGCCCTTTGTGATCCACGACATCGAGACATTGTGGCAGGCAGAGAAGGGGCTGGTGTGGAAGCA
GTTGGTGAATGGCCTGCCTCCCTACAAGGAGATCAGCGTGCACGTCTTCTACCGCTGCCAGTGCACCACA
GTGGAGACCGTGCGGGAGCTCACTGAGTTCGCCAAGAGCATCCCCAGCTTCAGCAGCCTCTTCCTCAACG
ACCAGGTTACCCTTCTCAAGTATGGCGTGCACGAGGCCATCTTCGCCATGCTGGCCTCTATCGTCAACAA
GGACGGGCTGCTGGTAGCCAACGGCAGTGGCTTTGTCACCCGTGAGTTCCTGCGCAGCCTCCGCAAACCC
TTCAGTGATATCATTGAGCCTAAGTTTGAATTTGCTGTCAAGTTCAACGCCCTGGAACTTGATGACAGTG
ACCTGGCCCTATTCATTGCGGCCATCATTCTGTGTGGAGACCGGCCAGGCCTCATGAACGTTCCACGGGT
GGAGGCTATCCAGGACACCATCCTGCGTGCCCTCGAATTCCACCTGCAGGCCAACCACCCTGATGCCCAG
TACCTCTTCCCCAAGCTGCTGCAGAAGATGGCTGACCTGCGGCAACTGGTCACCGAGCACGCCCAGATGA
TGCAGCGGATCAAGTAGACCGAAACCGAGACCTCGCTGCACCCTCTGCTCCAGGAGATCTACAAGGACAT
GTACTAACGGCGGCACCCAGGCCTCCCTGCAGACTCCAATGGGGCCAGCACTGGAGGGGCCCACCCACAT
GACTTTTCCATTGACCAGCTCTCAAGGGCGAATTCTGCAGATATCCATCACACTGGCGGCCGCTCGAGGT
TAACGAATTCTACCGGGTAGGGGAGGCGCTTTTCCCAAGGCAGTCTGGAGCATGCGCTTTAGCAGCCCCG
CTGGGCACTTGGCGCTACACAAGTGGCCTCTGGCCTCGCACACATTCCACATCCACCGGTAGGCGCCAAC
CGGCTCCGTTCTTTGGTGGCCCCTTCGCGCCACCTTCTACTCCTCCCCTAGTCAGGAAGTTCCCCCCCGC
CCCGCAGCTCGCGTCGTGCAGGACGTGACAAATGGAAGTAGCACGTCTCACTAGTCTCGTGCAGATGGAC
AGCACCGCTGAGCAATGGAAGCGGGTAGGCCTTTGGGGCAGCGGCCAATAGCAGCTTTGCTCCTTCGCTT
TCTGGGCTCAGAGGCTGGGAAGGGGTGGGTCCGGGGGCGGGCTCAGGGGCGGGCTCAGGGGCGGGGCGGG
CGCCCGAAGGTCCTCCGGAGGCCCGGCATTCTGCACGCTTCAAAAGCGCACGTCTGCCGCGCTGTTCTCC
TCTTCCTCATCTCCGGGCCTTTCGACCTGCAGCCCAAGCTTACCATGGCCAAGCCTTTGTCTCAAGAAGA
ATCCACCCTCATTGAAAGAGCAACGGCTACAATCAACAGCATCCCCATCTCTGAAGACTACAGCGTCGCC
AGCGCAGCTCTCTCTAGCGACGGCCGCATCTTCACTGGTGTCAATGTATATCATTTTACTGGGGGACCTT
GTGCAGAACTCGTGGTGCTGGGCACTGCTGCTGCTGCGGCAGCTGGCAACCTGACTTGTATCGTCGCGAT
CGGAAATGAGAACAGGGGCATCTTGAGCCCCTGCGGACGGTGCCGACAGGTGCTTCTCGATCTGCATCCT
GGGATCAAAGCCATAGTGAAGGACAGTGATGGACAGCCGACGGCAGTTGGGATTCGTGAATTGCTGCCCT
CTGGTTATGTGTGGGAGGGCTAATCGATAAAATAAAAGATTTTATTTAGTCTCCAGAAAAAGGGGGGAAT
GAAAGACCCCACCTGTAGGTTTGGCAAGCTAGAGAACCATCAGATGTTTCCAGGGTGCCCCAAGGACCTG
AAATGACCCTGTGCCTTATTTGAACTAACCAATCAGTTCGCTTCTCGCTTCTGTTCGCGCGCTTCTGCTC
CCCGAGCTCAATAAAAGAGCCCACAACCCCTCACTCGGCGCGCCAGTCCTCCGATAGACTGCGTCGCCCG
GGTACCCGTGTATCCAATAAACCCTCTTGCAGTTGCATCCGACTTGTGGTCTCGCTGTTCCTTGGGAGGG
TCTCCTCTGAGTGATTGACTACCCGTCAGCGGGGGTCTTTCATGGGTAACAGTTTCTTGAAGTTGGAGAA
CAACATTCTGAGGGTAGGAGTCGAATATTAAGTAATCCTGACTCAATTAGCCACTGTTTTGAATCCACAT
ACTCCAATACTCCTGAAATAGTTCATTATGGACAGCGCAGAAAGAGCTGGGGAGAATTGTGAAATTGTTA
TCCGCTCACAATTCCACACAACATACGAGCCGGAAGCATAAAGTGTAAAGCCTGGGGTGCCTAATGAGTG
AGCTAACTCACATTAATTGCGTTGCGCTCACTGCCCGCTTTCCAGTCGGGAAACCTGTCGTGCCAGCTGC
ATTAATGAATCGGCCAACGCGCGGGGAGAGGCGGTTTGCGTATTGGGCGCTCTTCCGCTTCCTCGCTCAC
TGACTCGCTGCGCTCGGTCGTTCGGCTGCGGCGAGCGGTATCAGCTCACTCAAAGGCGGTAATACGGTTA
TCCACAGAATCAGGGGATAACGCAGGAAAGAACATGTGAGCAAAAGGCCAGCAAAAGGCCAGGAACCGTA
AAAAGGCCGCGTTGCTGGCGTTTTTCCATAGGCTCCGCCCCCCTGACGAGCATCACAAAAATCGACGCTC
AAGTCAGAGGTGGCGAAACCCGACAGGACTATAAAGATACCAGGCGTTTCCCCCTGGAAGCTCCCTCGTG
CGCTCTCCTGTTCCGACCCTGCCGCTTACCGGATACCTGTCCGCCTTTCTCCCTTCGGGAAGCGTGGCGC
TTTCTCATAGCTCACGCTGTAGGTATCTCAGTTCGGTGTAGGTCGTTCGCTCCAAGCTGGGCTGTGTGCA
CGAACCCCCCGTTCAGCCCGACCGCTGCGCCTTATCCGGTAACTATCGTCTTGAGTCCAACCCGGTAAGA
CACGACTTATCGCCACTGGCAGCAGCCACTGGTAACAGGATTAGCAGAGCGAGGTATGTAGGCGGTGCTA
CAGAGTTCTTGAAGTGGTGGCCTAACTACGGCTACACTAGAAGAACAGTATTTGGTATCTGCGCTCTGCT
GAAGCCAGTTACCTTCGGAAAAAGAGTTGGTAGCTCTTGATCCGGCAAACAAACCACCGCTGGTAGCGGT
GGTTTTTTTGTTTGCAAGCAGCAGATTACGCGCAGAAAAAAAGGATCTCAAGAAGATCCTTTGATCTTTT
CTACGGGGTCTGACGCTCAGTGGAACGAAAACTCACGTTAAGGGATTTTGGTCATGAGATTATCAAAAAG
GATCTTCACCTAGATCCTTTTAAATTAAAAATGAAGTTTTAAATCAATCTAAAGTATATATGAGTAAACT
TGGTCTGACAGTTACCAATGCTTAATCAGTGAGGCACCTATCTCAGCGATCTGTCTATTTCGTTCATCCA
TAGTTGCCTGACTCCCCGTCGTGTAGATAACTACGATACGGGAGGGCTTACCATCTGGCCCCAGTGCTGC
AATGATACCGCGAGACCCACGCTCACCGGCTCCAGATTTATCAGCAATAAACCAGCCAGCCGGAAGGGCC
GAGCGCAGAAGTGGTCCTGCAACTTTATCCGCCTCCATCCAGTCTATTAATTGTTGCCGGGAAGCTAGAG
TAAGTAGTTCGCCAGTTAATAGTTTGCGCAACGTTGTTGCCATTGCTACAGGCATCGTGGTGTCACGCTC
GTCGTTTGGTATGGCTTCATTCAGCTCCGGTTCCCAACGATCAAGGCGAGTTACATGATCCCCCATGTTG
TGCAAAAAAGCGGTTAGCTCCTTCGGTCCTCCGATCGTTGTCAGAAGTAAGTTGGCCGCAGTGTTATCAC
TCATGGTTATGGCAGCACTGCATAATTCTCTTACTGTCATGCCATCCGTAAGATGCTTTTCTGTGACTGG
TGAGTACTCAACCAAGTCATTCTGAGAATAGTGTATGCGGCGACCGAGTTGCTCTTGCCCGGCGTCAATA
CGGGATAATACCGCGCCACATAGCAGAACTTTAAAAGTGCTCATCATTGGAAAACGTTCTTCGGGGCGAA
AACTCTCAAGGATCTTACCGCTGTTGAGATCCAGTTCGATGTAACCCACTCGTGCACCCAACTGATCTTC
AGCATCTTTTACTTTCACCAGCGTTTCTGGGTGAGCAAAAACAGGAAGGCAAAATGCCGCAAAAAAGGGA
ATAAGGGCGACACGGAAATGTTGAATACTCATACTCTTCCTTTTTCAATATTATTGAAGCATTTATCAGG
GTTATTGTCTCATGAGCGGATACATATTTGAATGTATTTAGAAAAATAAACAAATAGGGGTTCCGCGCAC
ATTTCCCCGAAAAGTGCCACCTGACGTCTAAGAAACCATTATTATCATGACATTAACCTATAAAAATAGG
CGTATCACGAGGCCCTTTCGTCTCGCGCGTTTCGGTGATGACGGTGAAAACCTCTGACACATGCAGCTCC
CGGAGACGGTCACAGCTTGTCTGTAAGCGGATGCCGGGAGCAGACAAGCCCGTCAGGGCGCGTCAGCGGG
TGTTGGCGGGTGTCGGGGCTGGCTTAACTATGCGGCATCAGAGCAGATTGTACTGAGAGTGCACCATATG
CGGTGTGAAATACCGCACAGATGCGTAAGGAGAAAATACCGCATCAGGCGCCATTCGCCATTCAGGCTGC
GCAACTGTTGGGAAGGGCGATCGGTGCGGGCCTCTTCGCTATTACGCCAGCTGGCGAAAGGGGGATGTGC
TGCAAGGCGATTAAGTTGGGTAACGCCAGGGTTTTCCCAGTCACGACGTTGTAAAACGACGGCGCAAGGA
ATGGTGCATGCAAGGAGATGGCGCCCAACAGTCCCCCGGCCACGGGGCCTGCCACCATACCCACGCCGAA
ACAAGCGCTCATGAGCCCGAAGTGGCGAGCCCGATCTTCCCCATCGGTGATGTCGGCGATATAGGCGCCA
GCAACCGCACCTGTGGCGCCGGTGATGCCGGCCACGATGCGTCCGGCGTAGAGGCGATTAGTCCAATTTG
TTAAAGACAGGATATCAGTGGTCCAGGCTCTAGTTTTGACTCAACAATATCACCAGCTGAAGCCTATAGA
GTACGAGCCATAGATAAAATAAAAGATTTTATTTAGTCTCCAGAAAAAGGGGGG
