>Addgene plasmid #130806 | pMSCVbsd-PPARDaa1-421 | depositor partial sequence | sequence record 250317 | PPARD aa1-421
ATGGAGCAGCCACAGGAGGAAGCCCCTGAGGTCCGGGAAGAGGAGGAGAAAGAGGAAGTGGCAGAGGCAG
AAGGAGCCCCAGAGCTCAATGGGGGACCACAGCATGCACTTCCTTCCAGCAGCTACACAGACCTCTCCCG
GAGCTCCTCGCCACCCTCACTGCTGGACCAACTGCAGATGGGCTGTGACGGGGCCTCATGCGGCAGCCTC
AACATGGAGTGCCGGGTGTGCGGGGACAAGGCATCGGGCTTCCACTACGGTGTTCATGCATGTGAGGGGT
GCAAGGGCTTCTTCCGTCGTACGATCCGCATGAAGCTGGAGTACGAGAAGTGTGAGCGCAGCTGCAAGAT
TCAGAAGAAGAACCGCAACAAGTGCCAGTACTGCCGCTTCCAGAAGTGCCTGGCACTGGGCATGTCACAC
AACGCTATCCGTTTTGGTCGGATGCCGGAGGCTGAGAAGAGGAAGCTGGTGGCAGGGCTGACTGCAAACG
AGGGGAGCCAGTACAACCCACAGGTGGCCGACCTGAAGGCCTTCTCCAAGCACATCTACAATGCCTACCT
GAAAAACTTCAACATGACCAAAAAGAAGGCCCGCAGCATCCTCACCGGCAAAGCCAGCCACACGGCGCCC
TTTGTGATCCACGACATCGAGACATTGTGGCAGGCAGAGAAGGGGCTGGTGTGGAAGCAGTTGGTGAATG
GCCTGCCTCCCTACAAGGAGATCAGCGTGCACGTCTTCTACCGCTGCCAGTGCACCACAGTGGAGACCGT
GCGGGAGCTCACTGAGTTCGCCAAGAGCATCCCCAGCTTCAGCAGCCTCTTCCTCAACGACCAGGTTACC
CTTCTCAAGTATGGCGTGCACGAGGCCATCTTCGCCATGCTGGCCTCTATCGTCAACAAGGACGGGCTGC
TGGTAGCCAACGGCAGTGGCTTTGTCACCCGTGAGTTCCTGCGCAGCCTCCGCAAACCCTTCAGTGATAT
CATTGAGCCTAAGTTTGAATTTGCTGTCAAGTTCAACGCCCTGGAACTTGATGACAGTGACCTGGCCCTA
TTCATTGCGGCCATCATTCTGTGTGGAGACCGGCCAGGCCTCATGAACGTTCCACGGGTGGAGGCTATCC
AGGACACCATCCTGCGTGCCCTCGAATTCCACCTGCAGGCCAACCACCCTGATGCCCAGTACCTCTTCCC
CAAGCTGCTGCAGAAGATGGCTGACCTGCGGCAACTGGTCACCGAGCACGCCCAGATGATGCAGCGGATC
AAGTAG
